Addgene plasmid #174050: pGWB-nLUC
Purpose: (Empty Backbone) Gateway compatible plasmid containing N-terminal luciferase for split-luciferase complementation assay
Depositing lab: Alberto Macho. Depositing organization: CAS Center for Excellence in Molecular Plant Sciences ("CEMPS"). Publication: A bacterial effector protein prevents MAPK-mediated phosphorylation of SGT1 to suppress plant immunity. Yu G, Xian L, Xue H, Yu W, Rufian JS, Sang Y, Morcillo RJL, Wang Y, Macho AP. PLoS Pathog. 2020 Sep 25;16(9):e1008933. doi: 10.1371/journal.ppat.1008933. eCollection 2020 Sep. PubMed 32976518.
Backbone
  Vector backbone: pCAMBIA1300
  Backbone size (bp): 13430
  Modifications to backbone: attR1-cmR-ccdB-attR2
  Vector type: Plant Expression, Luciferase
  Tag / fusion protein: N-terminal luciferase
Growth in bacteria
  Bacterial resistance: Chloramphenicol and Kanamycin, 25 & 50 μg/mL
  Growth temperature: 37°C
  Growth strain: ccdB Survival
  Copy number: Unknown
Resource information
  A portion of this plasmid was derived from a plasmid made by: gift from Prof. Jian-Min Zhou group in Chinese Academy of Sciences
Terms and licenses: Academic/Nonprofit Terms; Industry Terms: Not Available to Industry
Depositor comments: Firefly Luciferase Complementation Imaging Assay for Protein-Protein Interactions in Plants https://academic.oup.com/plphys/article/146/2/323/6107098 Please note there are two mutations in HygR- E180D and A95S. Depositor confirms these do not affect plasmid function.
How to cite: pGWB-nLUC was a gift from Alberto Macho (Addgene plasmid # 174050 ; http://n2t.net/addgene:174050 ; RRID:Addgene_174050)
