[The description below was written by a language model from this plasmid's Addgene catalogue record and pLannotate feature annotations shown in this document.]
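Description:
pGWB-nLUC is an empty Gateway destination vector built on the pCAMBIA1300 binary backbone for Agrobacterium-mediated expression in plants, designed for split-luciferase complementation assays. The 13.4 kb plasmid carries the usual pCAMBIA maintenance functions: a ColE1/pBR322-type origin with the bom mobilisation region for propagation in E. coli, and the pVS1 oriV with RepA and StaA for replication and stability in Agrobacterium. A backbone kanamycin resistance gene provides bacterial selection. Because the unrecombined Gateway cassette contains chloramphenicol resistance and the toxic ccdB gene, the empty vector is selected on both antibiotics and must be maintained in a ccdB-tolerant strain.

Between the nopaline-type T-DNA borders, a CaMV 35S promoter drives the attR1-CmR-ccdB-attR2 cassette, followed by a firefly luciferase fragment of about 1.25 kb (the N-terminal portion of the enzyme) and the pea rbcS-E9 terminator. An LR reaction with an entry clone replaces the cassette with a gene of interest, and loss of ccdB counter-selects unrecombined plasmid. From the feature order, the inserted coding sequence lies upstream of the luciferase fragment, so the protein of interest would be fused at its C-terminus to nLUC, provided the entry clone lacks a stop codon and is in frame. The T-DNA also contains a hygromycin phosphotransferase gene under an enhanced 35S promoter with a CaMV poly(A) signal for plant selection. The depositor notes two substitutions in HygR that do not affect function.

The construct is meant to be co-expressed with a partner carrying the complementary C-terminal luciferase half. Interaction between the two fused proteins reconstitutes luciferase activity, giving a luminescence readout of protein-protein interaction in plant tissue.
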