Features (pLannotate 1.2.2; 28 found; start..end, strand, type, name):
    195..319     +  protein_bind   attR1: mutant version of attR; recombination site for the Gateway® LR reaction LR Clonase™
    356..386     +  promoter       lac UV5 promoter: E. coli lac promoter with an "up" mutation
    410..439     +  promoter       cat promoter (fragment): promoter of the E. coli cat gene encoding chloramphenicol acetyltransferase
    440..1099    +  CDS            CmR: chloramphenicol acetyltransferase; cat; confers resistance to chloramphenicol
   1278..1436    +  CDS            ccdA (fragment): CCDA_ECO57 - Also known as H, letA. Experimental evidence at protein level: Swiss-Prot protein existence level 1. Antitoxin component of a type II toxin-antitoxin (TA) system which inhibits the post-segregational killing (PSK) of plasmid-free cells, also referred to as a plasmid addiction system. Binds to and blocks the activity of CcdB; will also remove bound CcdB protein from the CcdB-GyrA complex by forming a CcdA-CcdB complex, a process termed rejuvenation. Functions as a transcriptional corepressor for the ccdAB operon, repression also requires CcdB (By similarity). From Escherichia coli
   1441..1743    +  CDS            ccdB: CCDB_ECOLI - Also known as G, letB, letD. Experimental evidence at protein level: Swiss-Prot protein existence level 1. Toxic component of a type II toxin-antitoxin (TA) system, functioning in plasmid maintainence. Responsible for the post- segregational killing (PSK) of plasmid-free cells, also referred to as a plasmid addiction system. Half-life of over 2 hours. Cell killing by CcdB is accompanied by filamentation, defects in chromosome and plasmid segregation, defects in cell division, formation of anucleate cells, decreased DNA synthesis and plasmid loss. Interferes with the activity of DN
   1787..1911    -  protein_bind   attR2: mutant version of attR; recombination site for the Gateway® LR reaction LR Clonase™
   1964..3210    +  CDS            luciferase (fragment): firefly luciferase; luc+; enhanced luc+ version of the luciferase gene
   3218..3859    +  terminator     E9 terminator: terminator and polyadenylation signal from the pea rbcS-E9 gene
   3866..4020    +  CDS            lacZα (fragment): LacZα fragment of β-galactosidase; lacZ fragment
   4086..4110    +  misc_feature   RB T-DNA repeat: right border repeat from nopaline C58 T-DNA
   4450..4851    +  CDS            Y4CG_SINFN (fragment): Protein inferred from homology: Swiss-Prot protein existence level 3. From Sinorhizobium fredii (strain NBRC 101917 / NGR234).
   5411..6040    +  CDS            pVS1 StaA: stability protein from the Pseudomonas plasmid pVS1 (Heeb et al., 2000)
   6469..7542    +  CDS            pVS1 RepA: replication protein from the Pseudomonas plasmid pVS1 (Heeb et al., 2000)
   7608..7802    +  rep_origin     pVS1 oriV: origin of replication for the Pseudomonas plasmid pVS1 (Heeb et al., 2000)
   8005..8044    +  CDS            rop (fragment): Rop protein, which maintains plasmids at low copy number; rop
   8146..8286    +  misc_feature   bom: basis of mobility region from pBR322
   8472..9060    -  rep_origin     ori: high-copy-number ColE1/pMB1/pBR322/pUC origin of replication
   9147..9941    -  CDS            KanR: aminoglycoside phosphotransferase; aphA-3; confers resistance to kanamycin
  10366..10390   +  misc_feature   LB T-DNA repeat: left border repeat from nopaline C58 T-DNA
  10468..10642   -  polyA_signal   CaMV poly(A) signal: cauliflower mosaic virus polyadenylation signal
  10683..11708   -  CDS            HygR: hygromycin B phosphotransferase confers resistance to hygromycin
  11775..12451   -  promoter       CaMV 35S promoter (enhanced): cauliflower mosaic virus 35S promoter with a duplicated enhancer region
  12541..12629   +  CDS            lacI (fragment): lac repressor; lacI; The lac repressor binds to the lac operator to inhibit transcription in E. coli. This inhibition can be relieved by adding lactose or isopropyl-β-D-thiogalactopyranoside (IPTG).
  12642..12663   +  protein_bind   CAP binding site: CAP binding activates transcription in the presence of cAMP. E. coli catabolite activator protein
  12678..12708   +  promoter       lac promoter: promoter for the E. coli lac operon
  12712..12734   +  protein_bind   lac operator (fragment): The lac repressor binds to the lac operator to inhibit transcription in E. coli. This inhibition can be relieved by adding lactose or isopropyl-β-D-thiogalactopyranoside (IPTG). lac repressor encoded by lacI
  13265..176     +  promoter       CaMV 35S promoter (across the origin): strong constitutive promoter from cauliflower mosaic virus
>Addgene plasmid #174050 | pGWB-nLUC | addgene full sequence | sequence record 342879 | Addgene NGS Result
CCCAAAGATGGACCCCCACCCACGAGGAGCATCGTGGAAAAAGAAGACGTTCCAACCACGTCTTCAAAGC
AAGTGGATTGATGTGATATCTCCACTGACGTAAGGGATGACGCACAATCCCACTATCCTTCGCAAGACCC
TTCCTCTATATAAGGAAGTTCATTTCATTTGGAGAGAACACGGGGGACGAGCTCACAAGTTTGTACAAAA
AAGCTGAACGAGAAACGTAAAATGATATAAATATCAATATATTAAATTAGATTTTGCATAAAAAACAGAC
TACATAATACTGTAAAACACAACATATCCAGTCACTATGGCGGCCCCTCGAGGGGCCGCATTAGGCACCC
CAGGCTTTACACTTTATGCTTCCGGCTCGTATAATGTGTGGATTTTGAGTTAGGATCCGTCGAGATTTTC
AGGAGCTAAGGAAGCTAAAATGGAGAAAAAAATCACTGGATATACCACCGTTGATATATCCCAATGGCAT
CGTAAAGAACATTTTGAGGCATTTCAGTCAGTTGCTCAATGTACCTATAACCAGACCGTTCAGCTGGATA
TTACGGCCTTTTTAAAGACCGTAAAGAAAAATAAGCACAAGTTTTATCCGGCCTTTATTCACATTCTTGC
CCGCCTGATGAATGCTCATCCGGAATTCCGTATGGCAATGAAAGACGGTGAGCTGGTGATATGGGATAGT
GTTCACCCTTGTTACACCGTTTTCCATGAGCAAACTGAAACGTTTTCATCGCTCTGGAGTGAATACCACG
ACGATTTCCGGCAGTTTCTACACATATATTCGCAAGATGTGGCGTGTTACGGTGAAAACCTGGCCTATTT
CCCTAAAGGGTTTATTGAGAATATGTTTTTCGTCTCAGCCAATCCCTGGGTGAGTTTCACCAGTTTTGAT
TTAAACGTGGCCAATATGGACAACTTCTTCGCCCCCGTTTTCACCATGGGCAAATATTATACGCAAGGCG
ACAAGGTGCTGATGCCGCTGGCGATTCAGGTTCATCATGCCGTTTGTGATGGCTTCCATGTCGGCAGAAT
GCTTAATGAATTACAACAGTACTGCGATGAGTGGCAGGGCGGGGCGTAAAGATCTGGATCCGGCTTACTA
AAAGCCAGATAACAGTATGCGTATTTGCGCGCTGATTTTTGCGGTATAAGAATATATACTGATATGTATA
CCCGAAGTATGTCAAAAAGAGGTATGCTATGAAGCAGCGTATTACAGTGACAGTTGACAGCGACAGCTAT
CAGTTGCTCAAGGCATATATGATGTCAATATCTCCGGTCTGGTAAGCACAACCATGCAGAATGAAGCCCG
TCGTCTGCGTGCCGAACGCTGGAAAGCGGAAAATCAGGAAGGGATGGCTGAGGTCGCCCGGTTTATTGAA
ATGAACGGCTCTTTTGCTGACGAGAACAGGGGCTGGTGAAATGCAGTTTAAGGTTTACACCTATAAAAGA
GAGAGCCGTTATCGTCTGTTTGTGGATGTACAGAGTGATATTATTGACACGCCCGGGCGACGGATGGTGA
TCCCCCTGGCCAGTGCACGTCTGCTGTCAGATAAAGTCTCCCGTGAACTTTACCCGGTGGTGCATATCGG
GGATGAAAGCTGGCGCATGATGACCACCGATATGGCCAGTGTGCCGGTCTCCGTTATCGGGGAAGAAGTG
GCTGATCTCAGCCACCGCGAAAATGACATCAAAAACGCCATTAACCTGATGTTCTGGGGAATATAAATGT
CAGGCTCCCTTATACACAGCCAGTCTGCAGGTCGACCATAGTGACTGGATATGTTGTGTTTTACAGTATT
ATGTAGTCTGTTTTTTATGCAAAATCTAATTTAATATATTGATATTTATATCATTTTACGTTTCTCGTTC
AGCTTTCTTGTACAAAGTGGTTGTCGACCAGATCTCGTACGCGTCCCGGGGCGGTGGCTCATCTGGCGGA
GGTGAAGACGCCAAAAACATAAAGAAAGGCCCGGCGCCATTCTATCCGCTGGAAGATGGAACCGCTGGAG
AGCAACTGCATAAGGCTATGAAGAGATACGCCCTGGTTCCTGGAACAATTGCTTTTACAGATGCACATAT
CGAGGTGGACATCACTTACGCTGAGTACTTCGAAATGTCCGTTCGGTTGGCAGAAGCTATGAAACGATAT
GGGCTGAATACAAATCACAGAATCGTCGTATGCAGTGAAAACTCTCTTCAATTCTTTATGCCGGTGTTGG
GCGCGTTATTTATCGGAGTTGCAGTTGCGCCCGCGAACGACATTTATAATGAACGTGAATTGCTCAACAG
TATGGGCATTTCGCAGCCTACCGTGGTGTTCGTTTCCAAAAAGGGGTTGCAAAAAATTTTGAACGTGCAA
AAAAAGCTCCCAATCATCCAAAAAATTATTATCATGGATTCTAAAACGGATTACCAGGGATTTCAGTCGA
TGTACACGTTCGTCACATCTCATCTACCTCCCGGTTTTAATGAATACGATTTTGTGCCAGAGTCCTTCGA
TAGGGACAAGACAATTGCACTGATCATGAACTCCTCTGGATCTACTGGTCTGCCTAAAGGTGTCGCTCTG
CCTCATAGAACTGCCTGCGTGAGATTCTCGCATGCCAGAGATCCTATTTTTGGCAATCAAATCATTCCGG
ATACTGCGATTTTAAGTGTTGTTCCATTCCATCACGGTTTTGGAATGTTTACTACACTCGGATATTTGAT
ATGTGGATTTCGAGTCGTCTTAATGTATAGATTTGAAGAAGAGCTGTTTCTGAGGAGCCTTCAGGATTAC
AAGATTCAAAGTGCGCTGCTGGTGCCAACCCTATTCTCCTTCTTCGCCAAAAGCACTCTGATTGACAAAT
ACGATTTATCTAATTTACACGAAATTGCTTCTGGTGGCGCTCCCCTCTCTAAGGAAGTCGGGGAAGCGGT
TGCCAAGAGGTTCCATCTGCCAGGTATCAGGCAAGGATATGGGCTCACTGAGACTACATCAGCTATTCTG
ATTACACCCGAGGGGGATGATAAACCGGGCGCGGTCGGTAAAGTTGTTCCATTTTTTGAAGCGAAGGTTG
TGGATCTGGATACCGGGAAAACGCTGGGCGTTAATCAAAGAGGCGAACTGTGTGTGAGAGGTCCTATGAT
TATGTCCGGTTATGTAAACAATCCGGAAGCGACCAACGCCTTGATTGACAAGGATGGATGACTGCAGAGC
TTTCGTTCGTATCATCGGTTTCGACAACGTTCGTCAAGTTCAATGCATCAGTTTCATTGCGCACACACCA
GAATCCTACTGAGTTTGAGTATTATGGCATTGGGAAAACTGTTTTTCTTGTACCATTTGTTGTGCTTGTA
ATTTACTGTGTTTTTTATTCGGTTTTCGCTATCGAACTGTGAAATGGAAATGGATGGAGAAGAGTTAATG
AATGATATGGTCCTTTTGTTCATTCTCAAATTAATATTATTTGTTTTTTCTCTTATTTGTTGTGTGTTGA
ATTTGAAATTATAAGAGATATGCAAACATTTTGTTTTGAGTAAAAATGTGTCAAATCGTGGCCTCTAATG
ACCGAAGTTAATATGAGGAGTAAAACACTTGTAGTTGTACCATTATGCTTATTCACTAGGCAACAAATAT
ATTTTCAGACCTAGAAAAGCTGCAAATGTTACTGAATACAAGTATGTCCTCTTGTGTTTTAGACATTTAT
GAACTTTCCTTTATGTAATTTTCCAGAATCCTTGTCAGATTCTAATCATTGCTTTATAATTATAGTTATA
CTCATGGATTTGTAGTTGAGTATGAAAATATTTTTTAATGCATTTTATGACTTGCCAATTGATTGACAAC
ATGCATCAAGCTTGGCACTGGCCGTCGTTTTACAACGTCGTGACTGGGAAAACCCTGGCGTTACCCAACT
TAATCGCCTTGCAGCACATCCCCCTTTCGCCAGCTGGCGTAATAGCGAAGAGGCCCGCACCGATCGCCCT
TCCCAACAGTTGCGCAGCCTGAATGGCGAATGCTAGAGCAGCTTGAGCTTGGATCAGATTGTCGTTTCCC
GCCTTCAGTTTAAACTATCAGTGTTTGACAGGATATATTGGCGGGTAAACCTAAGAGAAAAGAGCGTTTA
TTAGAATAATCGGATATTTAAAAGGGCGTGAAAAGGTTTATCCGTTCGTCCATTTGTATGTGCATGCCAA
CCACAGGGTTCCCCTCGGGATCAAAGTACTTTGATCCAACCCCTCCGCTGCTATAGTGCAGTCGGCTTCT
GACGTTCAGTGCAGCCGTCTTCTGAAAACGACATGTCGCACAAGTCCTAAGTTACGCGACAGGCTGCCGC
CCTGCCCTTTTCCTGGCGTTTTCTTGTCGCGTGTTTTAGTCGCATAAAGTAGAATACTTGCGACTAGAAC
CGGAGACATTACGCCATGAACAAGAGCGCCGCCGCTGGCCTGCTGGGCTATGCCCGCGTCAGCACCGACG
ACCAGGACTTGACCAACCAACGGGCCGAACTGCACGCGGCCGGCTGCACCAAGCTGTTTTCCGAGAAGAT
CACCGGCACCAGGCGCGACCGCCCGGAGCTGGCCAGGATGCTTGACCACCTACGCCCTGGCGACGTTGTG
ACAGTGACCAGGCTAGACCGCCTGGCCCGCAGCACCCGCGACCTACTGGACATTGCCGAGCGCATCCAGG
AGGCCGGCGCGGGCCTGCGTAGCCTGGCAGAGCCGTGGGCCGACACCACCACGCCGGCCGGCCGCATGGT
GTTGACCGTGTTCGCCGGCATTGCCGAGTTCGAGCGTTCCCTAATCATCGACCGCACCCGGAGCGGGCGC
GAGGCCGCCAAGGCCCGAGGCGTGAAGTTTGGCCCCCGCCCTACCCTCACCCCGGCACAGATCGCGCACG
CCCGCGAGCTGATCGACCAGGAAGGCCGCACCGTGAAAGAGGCGGCTGCACTGCTTGGCGTGCATCGCTC
GACCCTGTACCGCGCACTTGAGCGCAGCGAGGAAGTGACGCCCACCGAGGCCAGGCGGCGCGGTGCCTTC
CGTGAGGACGCATTGACCGAGGCCGACGCCCTGGCGGCCGCCGAGAATGAACGCCAAGAGGAACAAGCAT
GAAACCGCACCAGGACGGCCAGGACGAACCGTTTTTCATTACCGAAGAGATCGAGGCGGAGATGATCGCG
GCCGGGTACGTGTTCGAGCCGCCCGCGCACGTCTCAACCGTGCGGCTGCATGAAATCCTGGCCGGTTTGT
CTGATGCCAAGCTGGCGGCCTGGCCGGCCAGCTTGGCCGCTGAAGAAACCGAGCGCCGCCGTCTAAAAAG
GTGATGTGTATTTGAGTAAAACAGCTTGCGTCATGCGGTCGCTGCGTATATGATGCGATGAGTAAATAAA
CAAATACGCAAGGGGAACGCATGAAGGTTATCGCTGTACTTAACCAGAAAGGCGGGTCAGGCAAGACGAC
CATCGCAACCCATCTAGCCCGCGCCCTGCAACTCGCCGGGGCCGATGTTCTGTTAGTCGATTCCGATCCC
CAGGGCAGTGCCCGCGATTGGGCGGCCGTGCGGGAAGATCAACCGCTAACCGTTGTCGGCATCGACCGCC
CGACGATTGACCGCGACGTGAAGGCCATCGGCCGGCGCGACTTCGTAGTGATCGACGGAGCGCCCCAGGC
GGCGGACTTGGCTGTGTCCGCGATCAAGGCAGCCGACTTCGTGCTGATTCCGGTGCAGCCAAGCCCTTAC
GACATATGGGCCACCGCCGACCTGGTGGAGCTGGTTAAGCAGCGCATTGAGGTCACGGATGGAAGGCTAC
AAGCGGCCTTTGTCGTGTCGCGGGCGATCAAAGGCACGCGCATCGGCGGTGAGGTTGCCGAGGCGCTGGC
CGGGTACGAGCTGCCCATTCTTGAGTCCCGTATCACGCAGCGCGTGAGCTACCCAGGCACTGCCGCCGCC
GGCACAACCGTTCTTGAATCAGAACCCGAGGGCGACGCTGCCCGCGAGGTCCAGGCGCTGGCCGCTGAAA
TTAAATCAAAACTCATTTGAGTTAATGAGGTAAAGAGAAAATGAGCAAAAGCACAAACACGCTAAGTGCC
GGCCGTCCGAGCGCACGCAGCAGCAAGGCTGCAACGTTGGCCAGCCTGGCAGACACGCCAGCCATGAAGC
GGGTCAACTTTCAGTTGCCGGCGGAGGATCACACCAAGCTGAAGATGTACGCGGTACGCCAAGGCAAGAC
CATTACCGAGCTGCTATCTGAATACATCGCGCAGCTACCAGAGTAAATGAGCAAATGAATAAATGAGTAG
ATGAATTTTAGCGGCTAAAGGAGGCGGCATGGAAAATCAAGAACAACCAGGCACCGACGCCGTGGAATGC
CCCATGTGTGGAGGAACGGGCGGTTGGCCAGGCGTAAGCGGCTGGGTTGCCTGCCGGCCCTGCAATGGCA
CTGGAACCCCCAAGCCCGAGGAATCGGCGTGAGCGGTCGCAAACCATCCGGCCCGGTACAAATCGGCGCG
GCGCTGGGTGATGACCTGGTGGAGAAGTTGAAGGCCGCGCAGGCCGCCCAGCGGCAACGCATCGAGGCAG
AAGCACGCCCCGGTGAATCGTGGCAAGCGGCCGCTGATCGAATCCGCAAAGAATCCCGGCAACCGCCGGC
AGCCGGTGCGCCGTCGATTAGGAAGCCGCCCAAGGGCGACGAGCAACCAGATTTTTTCGTTCCGATGCTC
TATGACGTGGGCACCCGCGATAGTCGCAGCATCATGGACGTGGCCGTTTTCCGTCTGTCGAAGCGTGACC
GACGAGCTGGCGAGGTGATCCGCTACGAGCTTCCAGACGGGCACGTAGAGGTTTCCGCAGGGCCGGCCGG
CATGGCCAGTGTGTGGGATTACGACCTGGTACTGATGGCGGTTTCCCATCTAACCGAATCCATGAACCGA
TACCGGGAAGGGAAGGGAGACAAGCCCGGCCGCGTGTTCCGTCCACACGTTGCGGACGTACTCAAGTTCT
GCCGGCGAGCCGATGGCGGAAAGCAGAAAGACGACCTGGTAGAAACCTGCATTCGGTTAAACACCACGCA
CGTTGCCATGCAGCGTACGAAGAAGGCCAAGAACGGCCGCCTGGTGACGGTATCCGAGGGTGAAGCCTTG
ATTAGCCGCTACAAGATCGTAAAGAGCGAAACCGGGCGGCCGGAGTACATCGAGATCGAGCTAGCTGATT
GGATGTACCGCGAGATCACAGAAGGCAAGAACCCGGACGTGCTGACGGTTCACCCCGATTACTTTTTGAT
CGATCCCGGCATCGGCCGTTTTCTCTACCGCCTGGCACGCCGCGCCGCAGGCAAGGCAGAAGCCAGATGG
TTGTTCAAGACGATCTACGAACGCAGTGGCAGCGCCGGAGAGTTCAAGAAGTTCTGTTTCACCGTGCGCA
AGCTGATCGGGTCAAATGACCTGCCGGAGTACGATTTGAAGGAGGAGGCGGGGCAGGCTGGCCCGATCCT
AGTCATGCGCTACCGCAACCTGATCGAGGGCGAAGCATCCGCCGGTTCCTAATGTACGGAGCAGATGCTA
GGGCAAATTGCCCTAGCAGGGGAAAAAGGTCGAAAAGGTCTCTTTCCTGTGGATAGCACGTACATTGGGA
ACCCAAAGCCGTACATTGGGAACCGGAACCCGTACATTGGGAACCCAAAGCCGTACATTGGGAACCGGTC
ACACATGTAAGTGACTGATATAAAAGAGAAAAAAGGCGATTTTTCCGCCTAAAACTCTTTAAAACTTATT
AAAACTCTTAAAACCCGCCTGGCCTGTGCATAACTGTCTGGCCAGCGCACAGCCGAAGAGCTGCAAAAAG
CGCCTACCCTTCGGTCGCTGCGCTCCCTACGCCCCGCCGCTTCGCGTCGGCCTATCGCGGCCGCTGGCCG
CTCAAAAATGGCTGGCCTACGGCCAGGCAATCTACCAGGGCGCGGACAAGCCGCGCCGTCGCCACTCGAC
CGCCGGCGCCCACATCAAGGCACCCTGCCTCGCGCGTTTCGGTGATGACGGTGAAAACCTCTGACACATG
CAGCTCCCGGAGACGGTCACAGCTTGTCTGTAAGCGGATGCCGGGAGCAGACAAGCCCGTCAGGGCGCGT
CAGCGGGTGTTGGCGGGTGTCGGGGCGCAGCCATGACCCAGTCACGTAGCGATAGCGGAGTGTATACTGG
CTTAACTATGCGGCATCAGAGCAGATTGTACTGAGAGTGCACCATATGCGGTGTGAAATACCGCACAGAT
GCGTAAGGAGAAAATACCGCATCAGGCGCTCTTCCGCTTCCTCGCTCACTGACTCGCTGCGCTCGGTCGT
TCGGCTGCGGCGAGCGGTATCAGCTCACTCAAAGGCGGTAATACGGTTATCCACAGAATCAGGGGATAAC
GCAGGAAAGAACATGTGAGCAAAAGGCCAGCAAAAGGCCAGGAACCGTAAAAAGGCCGCGTTGCTGGCGT
TTTTCCATAGGCTCCGCCCCCCTGACGAGCATCACAAAAATCGACGCTCAAGTCAGAGGTGGCGAAACCC
GACAGGACTATAAAGATACCAGGCGTTTCCCCCTGGAAGCTCCCTCGTGCGCTCTCCTGTTCCGACCCTG
CCGCTTACCGGATACCTGTCCGCCTTTCTCCCTTCGGGAAGCGTGGCGCTTTCTCATAGCTCACGCTGTA
GGTATCTCAGTTCGGTGTAGGTCGTTCGCTCCAAGCTGGGCTGTGTGCACGAACCCCCCGTTCAGCCCGA
CCGCTGCGCCTTATCCGGTAACTATCGTCTTGAGTCCAACCCGGTAAGACACGACTTATCGCCACTGGCA
GCAGCCACTGGTAACAGGATTAGCAGAGCGAGGTATGTAGGCGGTGCTACAGAGTTCTTGAAGTGGTGGC
CTAACTACGGCTACACTAGAAGGACAGTATTTGGTATCTGCGCTCTGCTGAAGCCAGTTACCTTCGGAAA
AAGAGTTGGTAGCTCTTGATCCGGCAAACAAACCACCGCTGGTAGCGGTGGTTTTTTTGTTTGCAAGCAG
CAGATTACGCGCAGAAAAAAAGGATCTCAAGAAGATCCTTTGATCTTTTCTACGGGGTCTGACGCTCAGT
GGAACGAAAACTCACGTTAAGGGATTTTGGTCATGCATTCTAGGTACTAAAACAATTCATCCAGTAAAAT
ATAATATTTTATTTTCTCCCAATCAGGCTTGATCCCCAGTAAGTCAAAAAATAGCTCGACATACTGTTCT
TCCCCGATATCCTCCCTGATCGACCGGACGCAGAAGGCAATGTCATACCACTTGTCCGCCCTGCCGCTTC
TCCCAAGATCAATAAAGCCACTTACTTTGCCATCTTTCACAAAGATGTTGCTGTCTCCCAGGTCGCCGTG
GGAAAAGACAAGTTCCTCTTCGGGCTTTTCCGTCTTTAAAAAATCATACAGCTCGCGCGGATCTTTAAAT
GGAGTGTCTTCTTCCCAGTTTTCGCAATCCACATCGGCCAGATCGTTATTCAGTAAGTAATCCAATTCGG
CTAAGCGGCTGTCTAAGCTATTCGTATAGGGACAATCCGATATGTCGATGGAGTGAAAGAGCCTGATGCA
CTCCGCATACAGCTCGATAATCTTTTCAGGGCTTTGTTCATCTTCATACTCTTCCGAGCAAAGGACGCCA
TCGGCCTCACTCATGAGCAGATTGCTCCAGCCATCATGCCGTTCAAAGTGCAGGACCTTTGGAACAGGCA
GCTTTCCTTCCAGCCATAGCATCATGTCCTTTTCCCGTTCCACATCATAGGTGGTCCCTTTATACCGGCT
GTCCGTCATTTTTAAATATAGGTTTTCATTTTCTCCCACCAGCTTATATACCTTAGCAGGAGACATTCCT
TCCGTATCTTTTACGCAGCGGTATTTTTCGATCAGTTTTTTCAATTCCGGTGATATTCTCATTTTAGCCA
TTTATTATTTCCTTCCTCTTTTCTACAGTATTTAAAGATACCCCAAGAAGCTAATTATAACAAGACGAAC
TCCAATTCACTGTTCCTTGCATTCTAAAACCTTAAATACCAGAAAACAGCTTTTTCAAAGTTGTTTTCAA
AGTTGGCGTATAACATAGTATCGACGGAGCCGATTTTGAAACCGCGGTGATCACAGGCAGCAACGCTCTG
TCATCGTTACAATCAACATGCTACCCTCCGCGAGATCATCCGTGTTTCAAACCCGGCAGCTTAGTTGCCG
TTCTTCCGAATAGCATCGGTAACATGAGCAAAGTCTGCCGCCTTACAACGGCTCTCCCGCTGACGCCGTC
CCGGACTGATGGGCTGCCTGTATCGAGTGGTGATTTTGTGCCGAGCTGCCGGTCGGGGAGCTGTTGGCTG
GCTGGTGGCAGGATATATTGTGGTGTAAACAAATTGACGCTTAGACAACTTAATAACACATTGCGGACGT
TTTTAATGTACTGAATTAACGCCGAATTAATTCGGGGGATCTGGATTTTAGTACTGGATTTTGGTTTTAG
GAATTAGAAATTTTATTGATAGAAGTATTTTACAAATACAAATACATACTAAGGGTTTCTTATATGCTCA
ACACATGAGCGAAACCCTATAGGAACCCTAATTCCCTTATCTGGGAACTACTCACACATTATTATGGAGA
AACTCGAGCTTGTCGATCGACAGATCCCGGTCGGCATCTACTCTATTTCTTTGCCCTCGGACGAGTGCTG
GGGCGTCGGTTTCCACTATCGGCGAGTACTTCTACACAGCCATCGGTCCAGACGGCCGCGCTTCTGCGGG
CGATTTGTGTACGCCCGACAGTCCCGGCTCCGGATCGGACGATTGCGTCGCATCGACCCTGCGCCCAAGC
TGCATCATCGAAATTGCCGTCAACCAAGCTCTGATAGAGTTGGTCAAGACCAATGCGGAGCATATACGCC
CGGAGTCGTGGCGATCCTGCAAGCTCCGGATGCCTCCGCTCGAAGTAGCGCGTCTGCTGCTCCATACAAG
CCAACCACGGCCTCCAGAAGAAGATGTTGGCGACCTCGTATTGGGAATCCCCGAACATCGCCTCGCTCCA
GTCAATGACCGCTGTTATGCGGCCATTGTCCGTCAGGACATTGTTGGAGCCGAAATCCGCGTGCACGAGG
TGCCGGACTTCGGGGCAGTCCTCGGCCCAAAGCATCAGATCATCGAGAGCCTGCGCGACGGACGCACTGA
CGGTGTCGTCCATCACAGTTTGCCAGTGATACACATGGGGATCAGCAATCGCGCATATGAAATCACGCCA
TGTAGTGTATTGACCGATTCCTTGCGGTCCGAATGGGCCGAACCCGCTCGTCTGGCTAAGATCGGCCGCA
GCGATCGCATCCATAGCCTCCGCGACCGGTTGTAGAACAGCGGGCAGTTCGGTTTCAGGCAGGTCTTGCA
ACGTGACACCCTGTGAACGGCGGGAGATGCAATAGGTCAGGCTCTCGCTAAACTCCCCAATGTCAAGCAC
TTCCGGAATCGGGAGCGCGGCCGATGCAAAGTGCCGATAAACATAACGATCTTTGTAGAAACCATCGGCG
CAGCTATTTACCCGCAGGACATATCCACGCCCTCCTACATCGAAGCTGAAAGCACGAGATTCTTCGCCCT
CCGAGAGCTGCATCAGGTCGGAGACGCTGTCGAACTTTTCGATCAGAAACTTCTCGACAGACGTCGCGGT
GAGTTCAGGCTTTTTCATATCTCATTGCCCCCCGGATCTGCGAAAGCTCGAGAGAGATAGATTTGTAGAG
AGAGACTGGTGATTTCAGCGTGTCCTCTCCAAATGAAATGAACTTCCTTATATAGAGGAAGGGTCTTGCG
AAGGATAGTGGGATTGTGCGTCATCCCTTACGTCAGTGGAGATATCACATCAATCCACTTGCTTTGAAGA
CGTGGTTGGAACGTCTTCTTTTTCCACGATGCTCCTCGTGGGTGGGGGTCCATCTTTGGGACCACTGTCG
GCAGAGGCATCTTGAACGATAGCCTTTCCTTTATCGCAATGATGGCATTTGTAGGTGCCACCTTCCTTTT
CTACTGTCCTTTTGATGAAGTGACAGATAGCTGGGCAATGGAATCCGAGGAGGTTTCCCGATATTACCCT
TTGTTGAAAAGTCTCAATAGCCCTTTGGTCTTCTGAGACTGTATCTTTGATATTCTTGGAGTAGACGAGA
GTGTCGTGCTCCACCATGTTCACATCAATCCACTTGCTTTGAAGACGTGGTTGGAACGTCTTCTTTTTCC
ACGATGCTCCTCGTGGGTGGGGGTCCATCTTTGGGACCACTGTCGGCAGAGGCATCTTGAACGATAGCCT
TTCCTTTATCGCAATGATGGCATTTGTAGGTGCCACCTTCCTTTTCTACTGTCCTTTTGATGAAGTGACA
GATAGCTGGGCAATGGAATCCGAGGAGGTTTCCCGATATTACCCTTTGTTGAAAAGTCTCAATAGCCCTT
TGGTCTTCTGAGACTGTATCTTTGATATTCTTGGAGTAGACGAGAGTGTCGTGCTCCACCATGTTGGCAA
GCTGCTCTAGCCAATACGCAAACCGCCTCTCCCCGCGCGTTGGCCGATTCATTAATGCAGCTGGCACGAC
AGGTTTCCCGACTGGAAAGCGGGCAGTGAGCGCAACGCAATTAATGTGAGTTAGCTCACTCATTAGGCAC
CCCAGGCTTTACACTTTATGCTTCCGGCTCGTATGTTGTGTGGAATTGTGAGCGGATAACAATTTCACAC
AGGAAACAGCTATGACATGATTACGAATTCGGTCCCCAGATTAGCCTTTTCAATTTCAGAAAGAATGCTA
ACCCACAGATGGTTAGAGAGGCTTACGCAGCAGGTCTCATCAAGACGATCTACCCGAGCAATAATCTCCA
GGAAATCAAATACCTTCCCAAGAAGGTTAAAGATGCAGTCAAAAGATTCAGGACTAACTGCATCAAGAAC
ACAGAGAAAGATATATTTCTCAAGATCAGAAGTACTATTCCAGTATGGACGATTCAAGGCTTGCTTCACA
AACCAAGGCAAGTAATAGAGATTGGAGTCTCTAAAAAGGTAGTTCCCACTGAATCAAAGGCCATGGAGTC
AAAGATTCAAATAGAGGACCTAACAGAACTCGCCGTAAAGACTGGCGAACAGTTCATACAGAGTCTCTTA
CGACTCAATGACAAGAAGAAAATCTTCGTCAACATGGTGGAGCACGACACACTTGTCTACTCCAAAAATA
TCAAAGATACAGTCTCAGAAGACCAAAGGGCAATTGAGACTTTTCAACAAAGGGTAATATCCGGAAACCT
CCTCGGATTCCATTGCCCAGCTATCTGTCACTTTATTGTGAAGATAGTGGAAAAGGAAGGTGGCTCCTAC
AAATGCCATCATTGCGATAAAGGAAAGGCCATCGTTGAAGATGCCTCTGCCGACAGTGGT
